Addgene plasmid #75657: WNK4 gRNA (BRDN0001147390)
Purpose: 3rd generation lentiviral gRNA plasmid targeting human WNK4
Depositing lab: John Doench & David Root. Depositing organization: Broad Institute. Publication: Optimized sgRNA design to maximize activity and minimize off-target effects of CRISPR-Cas9. Doench JG, Fusi N, Sullender M, Hegde M, Vaimberg EW, Donovan KF, Smith I, Tothova Z, Wilen C, Orchard R, Virgin HW, Listgarten J, Root DE. Nat Biotechnol. 2016 Jan 18. doi: 10.1038/nbt.3437. PubMed 26780180.
Backbone
  Vector backbone: lentiGuide-Puro
  Backbone manufacturer: Zhang Lab (Addgene plasmid # 52963)
  Vector type: Mammalian Expression, Lentiviral, CRISPR
  Selectable markers: Puromycin
Growth in bacteria
  Bacterial resistance: Ampicillin, 100 μg/mL
  Growth temperature: 37°C
  Growth strain: DH5alpha
  Copy number: High Copy
Gene/Insert
  Gene/Insert name: WNK4 (alt names: WNK4; NM_032387.4)
  gRNA/shRNA sequence: GTACGAGGAAAAGTACGATG
  Species: H. sapiens (human)
  Entrez Gene: WNK4 (a.k.a. PHA2B, PRKWNK4)
  Promoter: hU6
  Cloning method: Unknown
  Sequencing primers: 5′ U6-F; 3′ pS2-R
Terms and licenses: Academic/Nonprofit Terms; Industry Terms: Not Available to Industry
Depositor comments: The gRNA was designed to target the following Genbank reference sequence(s): NM_032387.4. Note that this plasmid does NOT contain Cas9. It should be used in conjunction with lentiCas9-Blast (Addgene #52962) or otherwise with cell lines already expressing Cas9. Browse the full kinome gRNA library at http://www.addgene.org/pooled-library/broadgpp-human-kinome/ or visit http://www.broadinstitute.org/rnai/public/ for detailed protocols and information.
How to cite: WNK4 gRNA (BRDN0001147390) was a gift from John Doench & David Root (Addgene plasmid # 75657 ; http://n2t.net/addgene:75657 ; RRID:Addgene_75657)
