[The description below was written by a language model from this plasmid's Addgene catalogue record and pLannotate feature annotations shown in this document.]
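Description:
WNK4 gRNA (BRDN0001147390) is a third-generation lentiviral guide RNA plasmid built on the lentiGuide-Puro backbone and designed to target the human kinase gene WNK4 (also known as PHA2B or PRKWNK4). It is maintained in E. coli as a high-copy plasmid through a ColE1/pUC-type origin with ampicillin selection from the β-lactamase gene. The backbone also carries an f1 origin, an SV40 origin and poly(A) signal, and remnants of lac and T7/T3 cloning elements.

The lentiviral transfer cassette begins with an RSV promoter fused to a truncated HIV-1 5' LTR, which makes genomic RNA production Tat-independent. This is followed by the Ψ packaging signal with a partial gag sequence and the Rev response element for nuclear export of the unspliced transcript. A human U6 RNA polymerase III promoter drives the WNK4-specific spacer joined to the Streptococcus pyogenes Cas9 guide scaffold. A cPPT/CTS element, which aids nuclear import of the proviral DNA, lies downstream. A separate EF-1α promoter with its first intron expresses puromycin N-acetyltransferase so that transduced mammalian cells can be selected. WPRE enhances expression of this transcript, and the ΔU3 3' LTR renders the integrated provirus self-inactivating.

The plasmid does not encode Cas9, so it is meant to be used with a separate Cas9 lentiviral vector or in cells that already express Cas9, to generate WNK4 knockouts. The guide was designed against a WNK4 RefSeq transcript and belongs to a human kinome gRNA collection associated with work on optimised sgRNA design for higher on-target activity and lower off-target effects.
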