Features (pLannotate 1.2.2; 29 found; start..end, strand, type, name):
     14..80      +  CDS            small t antigen (fragment): SV40 (simian virus 40) small t antigen
    106..317     +  promoter       EF-1α core promoter: core promoter for human elongation factor EF-1α
    318..1256    +  intron         EF-1α intron A: intron upstream of the start codon of human EF-1α
   1278..1877    +  CDS            PuroR (fragment): puromycin N-acetyltransferase; pac from Streptomyces; confers resistance to puromycin
   1893..2481    +  misc_feature   WPRE: woodchuck hepatitis virus posttranscriptional regulatory element
   2532..2551    +  misc_feature   cPPT/CTS (fragment): central polypurine tract and central termination sequence of HIV-1
   2553..2786    +  LTR            3' LTR (ΔU3): self-inactivating 3' long terminal repeat (LTR) from HIV-1
   2864..2985    +  polyA_signal   SV40 poly(A) signal: SV40 polyadenylation signal
   3025..3160    +  rep_origin     SV40 ori: SV40 origin of replication
   3181..3199    -  promoter       T7 promoter: promoter for bacteriophage T7 RNA polymerase
   3207..3362    +  CDS            lacZα (fragment): LacZα fragment of β-galactosidase; lacZ fragment
   3367..3795    +  rep_origin     f1 ori (sequence partly withheld): f1 bacteriophage origin of replication; arrow indicates direction of (+) strand synthesis
   3848..3952    +  promoter       AmpR promoter: bla
   3953..4813    +  CDS            AmpR: β-lactamase; bla; confers resistance to ampicillin, carbenicillin, and related antibiotics
   4984..5572    +  rep_origin     ori: high-copy-number ColE1/pMB1/pBR322/pUC origin of replication
   5755..5847    +  CDS            lacI (fragment): lac repressor; lacI; The lac repressor binds to the lac operator to inhibit transcription in E. coli. This inhibition can be relieved by adding lactose or isopropyl-β-D-thiogalactopyranoside (IPTG).
   5860..5881    +  protein_bind   CAP binding site: CAP binding activates transcription in the presence of cAMP. E. coli catabolite activator protein
   5896..5926    +  promoter       lac promoter: promoter for the E. coli lac operon
   5934..5950    +  protein_bind   lac operator: The lac repressor binds to the lac operator to inhibit transcription in E. coli. This inhibition can be relieved by adding lactose or isopropyl-β-D-thiogalactopyranoside (IPTG). lac repressor encoded by lacI
   5995..6013    +  promoter       T3 promoter: promoter for bacteriophage T3 RNA polymerase
   6041..6267    +  promoter       RSV promoter: Rous sarcoma virus enhancer/promoter
   6268..6448    +  LTR            5' LTR (truncated): truncated 5' long terminal repeat (LTR) from HIV-1
   6495..6620    +  misc_feature   HIV-1 Ψ: packaging signal of human immunodeficiency virus type 1
   6604..6967    +  CDS            HIV-1 gag (fragment): gag protein from human immunodeficiency virus 1; gag
   7113..7346    +  misc_feature   RRE: The Rev response element (RRE) of HIV-1 allows for Rev-dependent mRNA export from the nucleus to the cytoplasm.
   7723..7749    +  CDS            Rev (fragment): human immunodeficiency virus 1 (HIV-1) Rev protein; rev; enhances nuclear export of unspliced and incompletely spliced viral mRNAs
   7753..7993    +  promoter       U6 promoter: RNA polymerase III promoter for human U6 snRNA
   8023..8098    +  misc_RNA       gRNA scaffold: guide RNA scaffold for the Streptococcus pyogenes CRISPR/Cas9 system
   8154..8271    +  misc_feature   cPPT/CTS: central polypurine tract and central termination sequence of HIV-1
>Addgene plasmid #75657 | WNK4 gRNA (BRDN0001147390) | addgene full sequence | sequence record 184308 | Addgene Assembled Sequence
CCCGGGTGCAAAGATGGATAAAGTTTTAAACAGAGAGGAATCTTTGCAGCTAATGGACCTTCTAGGTCTT
GAAAGGAGTGGGAATTGGCTCCGGTGCCCGTCAGTGGGCAGAGCGCACATCGCCCACAGTCCCCGAGAAG
TTGGGGGGAGGGGTCGGCAATTGATCCGGTGCCTAGAGAAGGTGGCGCGGGGTAAACTGGGAAAGTGATG
TCGTGTACTGGCTCCGCCTTTTTCCCGAGGGTGGGGGAGAACCGTATATAAGTGCAGTAGTCGCCGTGAA
CGTTCTTTTTCGCAACGGGTTTGCCGCCAGAACACAGGTAAGTGCCGTGTGTGGTTCCCGCGGGCCTGGC
CTCTTTACGGGTTATGGCCCTTGCGTGCCTTGAATTACTTCCACCTGGCTGCAGTACGTGATTCTTGATC
CCGAGCTTCGGGTTGGAAGTGGGTGGGAGAGTTCGAGGCCTTGCGCTTAAGGAGCCCCTTCGCCTCGTGC
TTGAGTTGAGGCCTGGCCTGGGCGCTGGGGCCGCCGCGTGCGAATCTGGTGGCACCTTCGCGCCTGTCTC
GCTGCTTTCGATAAGTCTCTAGCCATTTAAAATTTTTGATGACCTGCTGCGACGCTTTTTTTCTGGCAAG
ATAGTCTTGTAAATGCGGGCCAAGATCTGCACACTGGTATTTCGGTTTTTGGGGCCGCGGGCGGCGACGG
GGCCCGTGCGTCCCAGCGCACATGTTCGGCGAGGCGGGGCCTGCGAGCGCGGCCACCGAGAATCGGACGG
GGGTAGTCTCAAGCTGGCCGGCCTGCTCTGGTGCCTGGCCTCGCGCCGCCGTGTATCGCCCCGCCCTGGG
CGGCAAGGCTGGCCCGGTCGGCACCAGTTGCGTGAGCGGAAAGATGGCCGCTTCCCGGCCCTGCTGCAGG
GAGCTCAAAATGGAGGACGCGGCGCTCGGGAGAGCGGGCGGGTGAGTCACCCACACAAAGGAAAAGGGCC
TTTCCGTCCTCAGCCGTCGCTTCATGTGACTCCACGGAGTACCGGGCGCCGTCCAGGCACCTCGATTAGT
TCTCGAGCTTTTGGAGTACGTCGTCTTTAGGTTGGGGGGAGGGGTTTTATGCGATGGAGTTTCCCCACAC
TGAGTGGGTGGAGACTGAAGTTAGGCCAGCTTGGCACTTGATGTAATTCTCCTTGGAATTTGCCCTTTTT
GAGTTTGGATCTTGGTTCATTCTCAAGCCTCAGACAGTGGTTCAAAGTTTTTTTCTTCCATTTCAGGTGT
CGTGACGTACGGCCACCATGACCGAGTACAAGCCCACGGTGCGCCTCGCCACCCGCGACGACGTCCCCAG
GGCCGTACGCACCCTCGCCGCCGCGTTCGCCGACTACCCCGCCACGCGCCACACCGTCGATCCGGACCGC
CACATCGAGCGGGTCACCGAGCTGCAAGAACTCTTCCTCACGCGCGTCGGGCTCGACATCGGCAAGGTGT
GGGTCGCGGACGACGGCGCCGCCGTGGCGGTCTGGACCACGCCGGAGAGCGTCGAAGCGGGGGCGGTGTT
CGCCGAGATCGGCCCGCGCATGGCCGAGTTGAGCGGTTCCCGGCTGGCCGCGCAGCAACAGATGGAAGGC
CTCCTGGCGCCGCACCGGCCCAAGGAGCCCGCGTGGTTCCTGGCCACCGTCGGAGTCTCGCCCGACCACC
AGGGCAAGGGTCTGGGCAGCGCCGTCGTGCTCCCCGGAGTGGAGGCGGCCGAGCGCGCCGGGGTGCCCGC
CTTCCTGGAGACCTCCGCGCCCCGCAACCTCCCCTTCTACGAGCGGCTCGGCTTCACCGTCACCGCCGAC
GTCGAGGTGCCCGAAGGACCGCGCACCTGGTGCATGACCCGCAAGCCCGGTGCCTGAACGCGTTAAGTCG
ACAATCAACCTCTGGATTACAAAATTTGTGAAAGATTGACTGGTATTCTTAACTATGTTGCTCCTTTTAC
GCTATGTGGATACGCTGCTTTAATGCCTTTGTATCATGCTATTGCTTCCCGTATGGCTTTCATTTTCTCC
TCCTTGTATAAATCCTGGTTGCTGTCTCTTTATGAGGAGTTGTGGCCCGTTGTCAGGCAACGTGGCGTGG
TGTGCACTGTGTTTGCTGACGCAACCCCCACTGGTTGGGGCATTGCCACCACCTGTCAGCTCCTTTCCGG
GACTTTCGCTTTCCCCCTCCCTATTGCCACGGCGGAACTCATCGCCGCCTGCCTTGCCCGCTGCTGGACA
GGGGCTCGGCTGTTGGGCACTGACAATTCCGTGGTGTTGTCGGGGAAATCATCGTCCTTTCCTTGGCTGC
TCGCCTGTGTTGCCACCTGGATTCTGCGCGGGACGTCCTTCTGCTACGTCCCTTCGGCCCTCAATCCAGC
GGACCTTCCTTCCCGCGGCCTGCTGCCGGCTCTGCGGCCTCTTCCGCGTCTTCGCCTTCGCCCTCAGACG
AGTCGGATCTCCCTTTGGGCCGCCTCCCCGCGTCGACTTTAAGACCAATGACTTACAAGGCAGCTGTAGA
TCTTAGCCACTTTTTAAAAGAAAAGGGGGGACTGGAAGGGCTAATTCACTCCCAACGAAGACAAGATCTG
CTTTTTGCTTGTACTGGGTCTCTCTGGTTAGACCAGATCTGAGCCTGGGAGCTCTCTGGCTAACTAGGGA
ACCCACTGCTTAAGCCTCAATAAAGCTTGCCTTGAGTGCTTCAAGTAGTGTGTGCCCGTCTGTTGTGTGA
CTCTGGTAACTAGAGATCCCTCAGACCCTTTTAGTCAGTGTGGAAAATCTCTAGCAGTACGTATAGTAGT
TCATGTCATCTTATTATTCAGTATTTATAACTTGCAAAGAAATGAATATCAGAGAGTGAGAGGAACTTGT
TTATTGCAGCTTATAATGGTTACAAATAAAGCAATAGCATCACAAATTTCACAAATAAAGCATTTTTTTC
ACTGCATTCTAGTTGTGGTTTGTCCAAACTCATCAATGTATCTTATCATGTCTGGCTCTAGCTATCCCGC
CCCTAACTCCGCCCATCCCGCCCCTAACTCCGCCCAGTTCCGCCCATTCTCCGCCCCATGGCTGACTAAT
TTTTTTTATTTATGCAGAGGCCGAGGCCGCCTCGGCCTCTGAGCTATTCCAGAAGTAGTGAGGAGGCTTT
TTTGGAGGCCTAGGGACGTACCCAATTCGCCCTATAGTGAGTCGTATTACGCGCGCTCACTGGCCGTCGT
TTTACAACGTCGTGACTGGGAAAACCCTGGCGTTACCCAACTTAATCGCCTTGCAGCACATCCCCCTTTC
GCCAGCTGGCGTAATAGCGAAGAGGCCCGCACCGATCGCCCTTCCCAACAGTTGCGCAGCCTGAATGGCG
AATGGG
[124 nt withheld, positions 3367-3490]
C
[91 nt withheld, positions 3492-3582]
A
[49 nt withheld, positions 3584-3632]
CCTTTGACGTTGGAGTCCACGTTCTTT
[37 nt withheld, positions 3660-3696]
ACCCTATCTCGGTCTATTCTTTTGATTTATAAGGGATTTTGCCGATTTCGGCCTATTGGTTAAAAAATGA
GCTGATTTAACAAAAATTTAACGCGAATTTTAACAAAATATTAACGCTTACAATTTAGGTGGCACTTTTC
GGGGAAATGTGCGCGGAACCCCTATTTGTTTATTTTTCTAAATACATTCAAATATGTATCCGCTCATGAG
ACAATAACCCTGATAAATGCTTCAATAATATTGAAAAAGGAAGAGTATGAGTATTCAACATTTCCGTGTC
GCCCTTATTCCCTTTTTTGCGGCATTTTGCCTTCCTGTTTTTGCTCACCCAGAAACGCTGGTGAAAGTAA
AAGATGCTGAAGATCAGTTGGGTGCACGAGTGGGTTACATCGAACTGGATCTCAACAGCGGTAAGATCCT
TGAGAGTTTTCGCCCCGAAGAACGTTTTCCAATGATGAGCACTTTTAAAGTTCTGCTATGTGGCGCGGTA
TTATCCCGTATTGACGCCGGGCAAGAGCAACTCGGTCGCCGCATACACTATTCTCAGAATGACTTGGTTG
AGTACTCACCAGTCACAGAAAAGCATCTTACGGATGGCATGACAGTAAGAGAATTATGCAGTGCTGCCAT
AACCATGAGTGATAACACTGCGGCCAACTTACTTCTGACAACGATCGGAGGACCGAAGGAGCTAACCGCT
TTTTTGCACAACATGGGGGATCATGTAACTCGCCTTGATCGTTGGGAACCGGAGCTGAATGAAGCCATAC
CAAACGACGAGCGTGACACCACGATGCCTGTAGCAATGGCAACAACGTTGCGCAAACTATTAACTGGCGA
ACTACTTACTCTAGCTTCCCGGCAACAATTAATAGACTGGATGGAGGCGGATAAAGTTGCAGGACCACTT
CTGCGCTCGGCCCTTCCGGCTGGCTGGTTTATTGCTGATAAATCTGGAGCCGGTGAGCGTGGGTCTCGCG
GTATCATTGCAGCACTGGGGCCAGATGGTAAGCCCTCCCGTATCGTAGTTATCTACACGACGGGGAGTCA
GGCAACTATGGATGAACGAAATAGACAGATCGCTGAGATAGGTGCCTCACTGATTAAGCATTGGTAACTG
TCAGACCAAGTTTACTCATATATACTTTAGATTGATTTAAAACTTCATTTTTAATTTAAAAGGATCTAGG
TGAAGATCCTTTTTGATAATCTCATGACCAAAATCCCTTAACGTGAGTTTTCGTTCCACTGAGCGTCAGA
CCCCGTAGAAAAGATCAAAGGATCTTCTTGAGATCCTTTTTTTCTGCGCGTAATCTGCTGCTTGCAAACA
AAAAAACCACCGCTACCAGCGGTGGTTTGTTTGCCGGATCAAGAGCTACCAACTCTTTTTCCGAAGGTAA
CTGGCTTCAGCAGAGCGCAGATACCAAATACTGTTCTTCTAGTGTAGCCGTAGTTAGGCCACCACTTCAA
GAACTCTGTAGCACCGCCTACATACCTCGCTCTGCTAATCCTGTTACCAGTGGCTGCTGCCAGTGGCGAT
AAGTCGTGTCTTACCGGGTTGGACTCAAGACGATAGTTACCGGATAAGGCGCAGCGGTCGGGCTGAACGG
GGGGTTCGTGCACACAGCCCAGCTTGGAGCGAACGACCTACACCGAACTGAGATACCTACAGCGTGAGCT
ATGAGAAAGCGCCACGCTTCCCGAAGGGAGAAAGGCGGACAGGTATCCGGTAAGCGGCAGGGTCGGAACA
GGAGAGCGCACGAGGGAGCTTCCAGGGGGAAACGCCTGGTATCTTTATAGTCCTGTCGGGTTTCGCCACC
TCTGACTTGAGCGTCGATTTTTGTGATGCTCGTCAGGGGGGCGGAGCCTATGGAAAAACGCCAGCAACGC
GGCCTTTTTACGGTTCCTGGCCTTTTGCTGGCCTTTTGCTCACATGTTCTTTCCTGCGTTATCCCCTGAT
TCTGTGGATAACCGTATTACCGCCTTTGAGTGAGCTGATACCGCTCGCCGCAGCCGAACGACCGAGCGCA
GCGAGTCAGTGAGCGAGGAAGCGGAAGAGCGCCCAATACGCAAACCGCCTCTCCCCGCGCGTTGGCCGAT
TCATTAATGCAGCTGGCACGACAGGTTTCCCGACTGGAAAGCGGGCAGTGAGCGCAACGCAATTAATGTG
AGTTAGCTCACTCATTAGGCACCCCAGGCTTTACACTTTATGCTTCCGGCTCGTATGTTGTGTGGAATTG
TGAGCGGATAACAATTTCACACAGGAAACAGCTATGACCATGATTACGCCAAGCGCGCAATTAACCCTCA
CTAAAGGGAACAAAAGCTGGAGCTGCAAGCTTAATGTAGTCTTATGCAATACTCTTGTAGTCTTGCAACA
TGGTAACGATGAGTTAGCAACATGCCTTACAAGGAGAGAAAAAGCACCGTGCATGCCGATTGGTGGAAGT
AAGGTGGTACGATCGTGCCTTATTAGGAAGGCAACAGACGGGTCTGACATGGATTGGACGAACCACTGAA
TTGCCGCATTGCAGAGATATTGTATTTAAGTGCCTAGCTCGATACATAAACGGGTCTCTCTGGTTAGACC
AGATCTGAGCCTGGGAGCTCTCTGGCTAACTAGGGAACCCACTGCTTAAGCCTCAATAAAGCTTGCCTTG
AGTGCTTCAAGTAGTGTGTGCCCGTCTGTTGTGTGACTCTGGTAACTAGAGATCCCTCAGACCCTTTTAG
TCAGTGTGGAAAATCTCTAGCAGTGGCGCCCGAACAGGGACTTGAAAGCGAAAGGGAAACCAGAGGAGCT
CTCTCGACGCAGGACTCGGCTTGCTGAAGCGCGCACGGCAAGAGGCGAGGGGCGGCGACTGGTGAGTACG
CCAAAAATTTTGACTAGCGGAGGCTAGAAGGAGAGAGATGGGTGCGAGAGCGTCAGTATTAAGCGGGGGA
GAATTAGATCGCGATGGGAAAAAATTCGGTTAAGGCCAGGGGGAAAGAAAAAATATAAATTAAAACATAT
AGTATGGGCAAGCAGGGAGCTAGAACGATTCGCAGTTAATCCTGGCCTGTTAGAAACATCAGAAGGCTGT
AGACAAATACTGGGACAGCTACAACCATCCCTTCAGACAGGATCAGAAGAACTTAGATCATTATATAATA
CAGTAGCAACCCTCTATTGTGTGCATCAAAGGATAGAGATAAAAGACACCAAGGAAGCTTTAGACAAGAT
AGAGGAAGAGCAAAACAAAAGTAAGACCACCGCACAGCAAGCGGCCGCTGATCTTCAGACCTGGAGGAGG
AGATATGAGGGACAATTGGAGAAGTGAATTATATAAATATAAAGTAGTAAAAATTGAACCATTAGGAGTA
GCACCCACCAAGGCAAAGAGAAGAGTGGTGCAGAGAGAAAAAAGAGCAGTGGGAATAGGAGCTTTGTTCC
TTGGGTTCTTGGGAGCAGCAGGAAGCACTATGGGCGCAGCGTCAATGACGCTGACGGTACAGGCCAGACA
ATTATTGTCTGGTATAGTGCAGCAGCAGAACAATTTGCTGAGGGCTATTGAGGCGCAACAGCATCTGTTG
CAACTCACAGTCTGGGGCATCAAGCAGCTCCAGGCAAGAATCCTGGCTGTGGAAAGATACCTAAAGGATC
AACAGCTCCTGGGGATTTGGGGTTGCTCTGGAAAACTCATTTGCACCACTGCTGTGCCTTGGAATGCTAG
TTGGAGTAATAAATCTCTGGAACAGATTTGGAATCACACGACCTGGATGGAGTGGGACAGAGAAATTAAC
AATTACACAAGCTTAATACACTCCTTAATTGAAGAATCGCAAAACCAGCAAGAAAAGAATGAACAAGAAT
TATTGGAATTAGATAAATGGGCAAGTTTGTGGAATTGGTTTAACATAACAAATTGGCTGTGGTATATAAA
ATTATTCATAATGATAGTAGGAGGCTTGGTAGGTTTAAGAATAGTTTTTGCTGTACTTTCTATAGTGAAT
AGAGTTAGGCAGGGATATTCACCATTATCGTTTCAGACCCACCTCCCAACCCCGAGGGGACCCAGAGAGG
GCCTATTTCCCATGATTCCTTCATATTTGCATATACGATACAAGGCTGTTAGAGAGATAATTAGAATTAA
TTTGACTGTAAACACAAAGATATTAGTACAAAATACGTGACGTAGAAAGTAATAATTTCTTGGGTAGTTT
GCAGTTTTAAAATTATGTTTTAAAATGGACTATCATATGCTTACCGTAACTTGAAAGTATTTCGATTTCT
TGGCTTTATATATCTTGTGGAAAGGACGAAACACCGGTACGAGGAAAAGTACGATGGTTTTAGAGCTAGA
AATAGCAAGTTAAAATAAGGCTAGTCCGTTATCAACTTGAAAAAGTGGCACCGAGTCGGTGCTTTTTTAA
GCTTGGCGTAACTAGATCTTGAGACAAATGGCAGTATTCATCCACAATTTTAAAAGAAAAGGGGGGATTG
GGGGGTACAGTGCAGGGGAAAGAATAGTAGACATAATAGCAACAGACATACAAACTAAAGAATTACAAAA
ACAAATTACAAAAATTCAAAATTTTCGGGTTTATTACAGGGACAGCAGAGATCCACTTTGGCGCCGGCTC
GAGGGGG
