>Addgene plasmid #75657 | WNK4 gRNA (BRDN0001147390) | depositor partial sequence | sequence record 143117 | Target Sequence
GTACGAGGAAAAGTACGATG
