>Addgene plasmid #75657 | WNK4 gRNA (BRDN0001147390) | addgene partial sequence | sequence record 184307 | hU6-F
TAGAAAGTAATAATTTCTTGGGTAGTTTGCAGTTTTAAAATTATGTTTTAAAATGGACTATCATATGCTT
ACCGTAACTTGAAAGTATTTCGATTTCTTGGCTTTATATATCTTGTGGAAAGGACGAAACACCGGTACGA
GGAAAAGTACGATGGTTTTAGAGCTAGAAATAGCAAGTTAAAATAAGGCTAGTCCGTTATCAACTTGAAA
AAGTGGCACCGAGTCGGTGCTTTTTTAAGCTTGGCGTAACTAGATCTTGAGACAAATGGCAGTATTCATC
CACAATTTTAAAAGAAAAGGGGGGATTGGGGGGTACAGTGCAGGGGAAAGAATAGTAGACATAATAGCAA
CAGACATACAAACTAAAGAATTACAAAAACAAATTACAAAAATTCAAAATTTTCGGGTTTATTACAGGGA
CAGCAGAGATCCACTTTGGCGCCGGCTCGAGGGGGCCCGGGTGCAAAGATGGATAAAGTTTTAAACAGAG
AGGAATCTTTGCAGCTAATGGACCTTCTAGGTCTTGAAAGGAGTGGGAATTGGCTCCGGTGCCCGTCAGT
GGGCAGAGCG
